>Addgene plasmid #98606 | pLgw EcoDam-V5-ELK4 | addgene full sequence | sequence record 189394 | Addgene Assembled Sequence
GACGGATCGGGAGATCTCCCGATCCCCTATGGTCGACTCTCAGTACAATCTGCTCTGATGCCGCATAGTT
AAGCCAGTATCTGCTCCCTGCTTGTGTGTTGGAGGTCGCTGAGTAGTGCGCGAGCAAAATTTAAGCTACA
ACAAGGCAAGGCTTGACCGACAATTGCATGAAGAATCTGCTTAGGGTTAGGCGTTTTGCGCTGCTTCGCG
ATGTACGGGCCAGATATACGCGTTGACATTGATTATTGACTAGTTATTAATAGTAATCAATTACGGGGTC
ATTAGTTCATAGCCCATATATGGAGTTCCGCGTTACATAACTTACGGTAAATGGCCCGCCTGGCTGACCG
CCCAACGACCCCCGCCCATTGACGTCAATAATGACGTATGTTCCCATAGTAACGCCAATAGGGACTTTCC
ATTGACGTCAATGGGTGGAGTATTTACGGTAAACTGCCCACTTGGCAGTACATCAAGTGTATCATATGCC
AAGTACGCCCCCTATTGACGTCAATGACGGTAAATGGCCCGCCTGGCATTATGCCCAGTACATGACCTTA
TGGGACTTTCCTACTTGGCAGTACATCTACGTATTAGTCATCGCTATTACCATGGTGATGCGGTTTTGGC
AGTACATCAATGGGCGTGGATAGCGGTTTGACTCACGGGGATTTCCAAGTCTCCACCCCATTGACGTCAA
TGGGAGTTTGTTTTGGCACCAAAATCAACGGGACTTTCCAAAATGTCGTAACAACTCCGCCCCATTGACG
CAAATGGGCGGTAGGCGTGTACGGTGGGAGGTCTATATAAGCAGCGCGTTTTGCCTGTACTGGGTCTCTC
TGGTTAGACCAGATCTGAGCCTGGGAGCTCTCTGGCTAACTAGGGAACCCACTGCTTAAGCCTCAATAAA
GCTTGCCTTGAGTGCTTCAAGTAGTGTGTGCCCGTCTGTTGTGTGACTCTGGTAACTAGAGATCCCTCAG
ACCCTTTTAGTCAGTGTGGAAAATCTCTAGCAGTGGCGCCCGAACAGGGACTTGAAAGCGAAAGGGAAAC
CAGAGGAGCTCTCTCGACGCAGGACTCGGCTTGCTGAAGCGCGCACGGCAAGAGGCGAGGGGCGGCGACT
GGTGAGTACGCCAAAAATTTTGACTAGCGGAGGCTAGAAGGAGAGAGATGGGTGCGAGAGCGTCAGTATT
AAGCGGGGGAGAATTAGATCGCGATGGGAAAAAATTCGGTTAAGGCCAGGGGGAAAGAAAAAATATAAAT
TAAAACATATAGTATGGGCAAGCAGGGAGCTAGAACGATTCGCAGTTAATCCTGGCCTGTTAGAAACATC
AGAAGGCTGTAGACAAATACTGGGACAGCTACAACCATCCCTTCAGACAGGATCAGAAGAACTTAGATCA
TTATATAATACAGTAGCAACCCTCTATTGTGTGCATCAAAGGATAGAGATAAAAGACACCAAGGAAGCTT
TAGACAAGATAGAGGAAGAGCAAAACAAAAGTAAGACCACCGCACAGCAAGCGGCCGCTGATCTTCAGAC
CTGGAGGAGGAGATATGAGGGACAATTGGAGAAGTGAATTATATAAATATAAAGTAGTAAAAATTGAACC
ATTAGGAGTAGCACCCACCAAGGCAAAGAGAAGAGTGGTGCAGAGAGAAAAAAGAGCAGTGGGAATAGGA
GCTTTGTTCCTTGGGTTCTTGGGAGCAGCAGGAAGCACTATGGGCGCAGCGTCAATGACGCTGACGGTAC
AGGCCAGACAATTATTGTCTGGTATAGTGCAGCAGCAGAACAATTTGCTGAGGGCTATTGAGGCGCAACA
GCATCTGTTGCAACTCACAGTCTGGGGCATCAAGCAGCTCCAGGCAAGAATCCTGGCTGTGGAAAGATAC
CTAAAGGATCAACAGCTCCTGGGGATTTGGGGTTGCTCTGGAAAACTCATTTGCACCACTGCTGTGCCTT
GGAATGCTAGTTGGAGTAATAAATCTCTGGAACAGATTTGGAATCACACGACCTGGATGGAGTGGGACAG
AGAAATTAACAATTACACAAGCTTAATACACTCCTTAATTGAAGAATCGCAAAACCAGCAAGAAAAGAAT
GAACAAGAATTATTGGAATTAGATAAATGGGCAAGTTTGTGGAATTGGTTTAACATAACAAATTGGCTGT
GGTATATAAAATTATTCATAATGATAGTAGGAGGCTTGGTAGGTTTAAGAATAGTTTTTGCTGTACTTTC
TATAGTGAATAGAGTTAGGCAGGGATATTCACCATTATCGTTTCAGACCCACCTCCCAACCCCGAGGGGA
CCCGACAGGCCCGAAGGAATAGAAGAAGAAGGTGGAGAGAGAGACAGAGACAGATCCATTCGATTAGTGA
ACGGATCCCCCGGGCTGCAGGAATTCAGATCTCGGCCGCATATTAAGTGCATTGTTCTCGATACCGCTAA
GTGCATTGTTCTCGTTAGCTCGATGGACAAGTGCATTGTTCTCTTGCTGAAAGCTCGATGGACAAGTGCA
TTGTTCTCTTGCTGAAAGCTCGATGGACAAGTGCATTGTTCTCTTGCTGAAAGCTCAGTACCCGGGAGTA
CCCTCGACCGCCGGAGTATAAATAGAGGCGCTTCGTCTACGGAGCGACAATTCAATTCAAACAAGCAAAG
TGAACACGTCGCTAAGCGAAAGCTAAGCAAATAAACAAGCGCAGCTGAACAAGCTAAACAATCTGCAGTA
AAGTGCAAGTTAAAGTGAATCAATTAAAAGTAACCAGCAACCAAGTAAATCAACTGCAACTACTGAAATC
TGCCAAGAAGTAATTATTGAATACAAGAAGAGAACTCTGAATACTTTCAACAAGTTACCGAGAAAGAAGA
ACTCACACACAGCTAGCGCCACCATGAAGAAAAATCGCGCTTTTTTGAAGTGGGCAGGGGGCAAGTATCC
CCTGCTTGATGATATTAAACGGCATTTGCCCAAGGGCGAATGTCTGGTTGAGCCTTTTGTAGGTGCCGGG
TCGGTGTTTCTCAACACCGACTTTTCTCGTTATATCCTTGCCGATATCAATAGCGACCTGATCAGTCTCT
ATAACATTGTGAAGATGCGTACTGATGAGTACGTACAGGCCGCACGCGAGCTGTTTGTTCCCGAAACAAA
TTGCGCCGAGGTTTACTATCAGTTCCGCGAAGAGTTCAACAAAAGCCAGGATCCGTTCCGTCGGGCGGTA
CTGTTTTTATATTTGAACCGCTACGGTTACAACGGCCTGTGTCGTTACAATCTGCGCGGTGAGTTTAACG
TGCCGTTCGGCCGCTACAAAAAACCCTATTTCCCGGAAGCAGAGTTGTATCACTTCGCTGAAAAAGCGCA
GAATGCCTTTTTCTATTGTGAGTCTTACGCCGATAGCATGGCGCGCGCAGATGATGCATCCGTCGTCTAT
TGCGATCCGCCTTATGCACCGCTGTCTGCGACCGCCAACTTTACGGCGTATCACACAAACAGTTTTACGC
TTGAACAACAAGCGCATCTGGCGGAGATCGCCGAAGGTCTGGTTGAGCGCCATATTCCAGTGCTGATCTC
CAATCACGATACGATGTTAACGCGTGAGTGGTATCAGCGCGCAAAATTGCATGTCGTCAAAGTTCGACGC
AGTATAAGCAGCAACGGCGGCACACGTAAAAAGGTGGACGAACTGCTGGCTTTGTACAAACCAGGAGTCG
TTTCACCCGCGAAAAAAACCGGTGGTAAGCCTATCCCTAACCCTCTCCTCGGTCTCGATTCTACGATCGA
TTTCGATCAAACAAGTTTGTACAAAAAAGCAGGCTCCGAATTCGCCCTTATGGACAGTGCCATCACTCTG
TGGCAGTTCCTTCTCCAGCTCCTGCAGGAGCCTCAGAATGAGCACATGATCTGCTGGACATCTAACAATG
GGGAGTTCAAGCTTCTGCAGGCGGAGGAGGTGGCTCGTCTTTGGGGGATTCGCAAGAACAAGCCTAATAT
GAATTATGATAAACTCAGCCGAGCCCTGCGATACTACTACGTAAAGAACATCATTAAAAAAGTGAATGGT
CAGAAGTTTGTGTACAAGTTTGTCTCCTATCCAGAGATTTTGAAAATGGACCCACTGACGGTAGGCAGGA
TTGAGGGAGACTGTGAAGCTTTAAATTCCATTGAAACCAGCAGTTCCAAAGATGTTGAGTATGGAGGAAA
GGAGAGGCCACCTCAGCCTGGAGCCAAGACCTCTAGTCGCAATGACTACATACACTCTGGTTTGTATTCT
TCATTTACTCTTAACTCTCTGAACACCTCCAATAAGAAGCTTTTCAAGTCAATAAAGATAGAGAATCCAG
CGGAAAAACTAGCAGAGAAGAAAGCCCAGGAGCCAACACCGTCCGTCATCAAATTTGTGACAACGCCTGC
CAAAAAGCCGCCCATCGAGCCTGTCGCTGCTGCCTTTGCAACGAGCCCTAGTCTTTCTCCATCTTCTGAA
GAAACTATCCAAGCTTTGGAGACATTAGTCTCTCCCACACTACCTTCCCTGGAAACCCCAGCCTCCATAT
CCATTCTGGCTACCACCTTTAACCCCACTCCTCCGGTTCCATCCACACCCCTTCCTCTAAAGGAGCCTCC
CAGGACACCTTCTCCACCACTGAGTTCTAACCCAGACATTGACACAGACATTGAGTCAGTGGCTTCTCAG
CCAATGGAACTTCCAGAGAACTTATCACTGGAGCCTAAAAATGAGGATTCAGCTTTGCCAGAAAAGGACA
AAACAAATAACTCATCAAGATCTAAGAAGCCCAAAGGGTTAGAACTGACACCCGCCCTTGTGGTCACAGG
CAGTGACCCCAGCCCCTTGGGGATCCTAAGCCCATCTCTCCCGACAGCGTCTCTTACACCAGCACTCTTT
TCACAGACTCCCATCTTGCTGACTCCGAGCCCCTTGCTCTCCAGCATCCACTTTTGGAGCACTCTCAGCC
CGTTTGCTCCCTTGAGCCCAGCCAGACTGCAAGGTGCTAATACGCTTTTCCAGTTTCCCTCTGTACTCAA
CAGTCATGGCCCGTTCACTCTGTCAGGCCTGGACGGACCTTCCACTCCGGGCCCATTTTCTCCAGACCTG
CAGAAGACATAAAAGGGCGAATTCGACCCAGCTTTCTTGTACAAAGTGGTTCGATCGAACCGCGGTCTAG
ACTCGAGACCTAGAAAAACATGGAGCAATCACAAGTAGCAATACAGCAGCTACCAATGCTGATTGTGCCT
GGCTAGAAGCACAAGAGGAGGAGGAGGTGGGTTTTCCAGTCACACCTCAGGTACCTTTAAGACCAATGAC
TTACAAGGCAGCTGTAGATCTTAGCCACTTTTTAAAAGAAAAGGGGGGACTGGAAGGGCTAATTCACTCC
CAACGAAGACAAGATATCCTTGATCTGTGGATCTACCACACACAAGGCTACTTCCCTGATTGGCAGAACT
ACACACCAGGGCCAGGGATCAGATATCCACTGACCTTTGGATGGTGCTACAAGCTAGTACCAGTTGAGCA
AGAGAAGGTAGAAGAAGCCAATGAAGGAGAGAACACCCGCTTGTTACACCCTGTGAGCCTGCATGGGATG
GATGACCCGGAGAGAGAAGTATTAGAGTGGAGGTTTGACAGCCGCCTAGCATTTCATCACATGGCCCGAG
AGCTGCATCCGGACTGTACTGGGTCTCTCTGGTTAGACCAGATCTGAGCCTGGGAGCTCTCTGGCTAACT
AGGGAACCCACTGCTTAAGCCTCAATAAAGCTTGCCTTGAGTGCTTCAAGTAGTGTGTGCCCGTCTGTTG
TGTGACTCTGGTAACTAGAGATCCCTCAGACCCTTTTAGTCAGTGTGGAAAATCTCTAGCAGGGCCCGTT
TAAACCCGCTGATCAGCCTCGACTGTGCCTTCTAGTTGCCAGCCATCTGTTGTTTGCCCCTCCCCCGTGC
CTTCCTTGACCCTGGAAGGTGCCACTCCCACTGTCCTTTCCTAATAAAATGAGGAAATTGCATCGCATTG
TCTGAGTAGGTGTCATTCTATTCTGGGGGGTGGGGTGGGGCAGGACAGCAAGGGGGAGGATTGGGAAGAC
AATAGCAGGCATGCTGGGGATGCGGTGGGCTCTATGGCTTCTGAGGCGGAAAGAACCAGCTGGGGCTCTA
GGGGGTATCCCC
[124 nt withheld, positions 6173-6296]
C
[91 nt withheld, positions 6298-6388]
A
[49 nt withheld, positions 6390-6438]
CCTTTGACGTTGGAGTCCACGTTCTTT
[37 nt withheld, positions 6466-6502]
ACCCTATCTCGGTCTATTCTTTTGATTTATAAGGGATTTTGCCGATTTCGGCCTATTGGTTAAAAAATGA
GCTGATTTAACAAAAATTTAACGCGAATTAATTCTGTGGAATGTGTGTCAGTTAGGGTGTGGAAAGTCCC
CAGGCTCCCCAGCAGGCAGAAGTATGCAAAGCATGCATCTCAATTAGTCAGCAACCAGGTGTGGAAAGTC
CCCAGGCTCCCCAGCAGGCAGAAGTATGCAAAGCATGCATCTCAATTAGTCAGCAACCATAGTCCCGCCC
CTAACTCCGCCCATCCCGCCCCTAACTCCGCCCAGTTCCGCCCATTCTCCGCCCCATGGCTGACTAATTT
TTTTTATTTATGCAGAGGCCGAGGCCGCCTCTGCCTCTGAGCTATTCCAGAAGTAGTGAGGAGGCTTTTT
TGGAGGCCTAGGCTTTTGCAAAAAGCTCCCGGGAGCTTGTATATCCATTTTCGGATCTGATCAGCACGTG
TTGACAATTAATCATCGGCATAGTATATCGGCATAGTATAATACGACAAGGTGAGGAACTAAACCATGGC
CAAGTTGACCAGTGCCGTTCCGGTGCTCACCGCGCGCGACGTCGCCGGAGCGGTCGAGTTCTGGACCGAC
CGGCTCGGGTTCTCCCGGGACTTCGTGGAGGACGACTTCGCCGGTGTGGTCCGGGACGACGTGACCCTGT
TCATCAGCGCGGTCCAGGACCAGGTGGTGCCGGACAACACCCTGGCCTGGGTGTGGGTGCGCGGCCTGGA
CGAGCTGTACGCCGAGTGGTCGGAGGTCGTGTCCACGAACTTCCGGGACGCCTCCGGGCCGGCCATGACC
GAGATCGGCGAGCAGCCGTGGGGGCGGGAGTTCGCCCTGCGCGACCCGGCCGGCAACTGCGTGCACTTCG
TGGCCGAGGAGCAGGACTGACACGTGCTACGAGATTTCGATTCCACCGCCGCCTTCTATGAAAGGTTGGG
CTTCGGAATCGTTTTCCGGGACGCCGGCTGGATGATCCTCCAGCGCGGGGATCTCATGCTGGAGTTCTTC
GCCCACCCCAACTTGTTTATTGCAGCTTATAATGGTTACAAATAAAGCAATAGCATCACAAATTTCACAA
ATAAAGCATTTTTTTCACTGCATTCTAGTTGTGGTTTGTCCAAACTCATCAATGTATCTTATCATGTCTG
TATACCGTCGACCTCTAGCTAGAGCTTGGCGTAATCATGGTCATAGCTGTTTCCTGTGTGAAATTGTTAT
CCGCTCACAATTCCACACAACATACGAGCCGGAAGCATAAAGTGTAAAGCCTGGGGTGCCTAATGAGTGA
GCTAACTCACATTAATTGCGTTGCGCTCACTGCCCGCTTTCCAGTCGGGAAACCTGTCGTGCCAGCTGCA
TTAATGAATCGGCCAACGCGCGGGGAGAGGCGGTTTGCGTATTGGGCGCTCTTCCGCTTCCTCGCTCACT
GACTCGCTGCGCTCGGTCGTTCGGCTGCGGCGAGCGGTATCAGCTCACTCAAAGGCGGTAATACGGTTAT
CCACAGAATCAGGGGATAACGCAGGAAAGAACATGTGAGCAAAAGGCCAGCAAAAGGCCAGGAACCGTAA
AAAGGCCGCGTTGCTGGCGTTTTTCCATAGGCTCCGCCCCCCTGACGAGCATCACAAAAATCGACGCTCA
AGTCAGAGGTGGCGAAACCCGACAGGACTATAAAGATACCAGGCGTTTCCCCCTGGAAGCTCCCTCGTGC
GCTCTCCTGTTCCGACCCTGCCGCTTACCGGATACCTGTCCGCCTTTCTCCCTTCGGGAAGCGTGGCGCT
TTCTCAATGCTCACGCTGTAGGTATCTCAGTTCGGTGTAGGTCGTTCGCTCCAAGCTGGGCTGTGTGCAC
GAACCCCCCGTTCAGCCCGACCGCTGCGCCTTATCCGGTAACTATCGTCTTGAGTCCAACCCGGTAAGAC
ACGACTTATCGCCACTGGCAGCAGCCACTGGTAACAGGATTAGCAGAGCGAGGTATGTAGGCGGTGCTAC
AGAGTTCTTGAAGTGGTGGCCTAACTACGGCTACACTAGAAGGACAGTATTTGGTATCTGCGCTCTGCTG
AAGCCAGTTACCTTCGGAAAAAGAGTTGGTAGCTCTTGATCCGGCAAACAAACCACCGCTGGTAGCGGTG
GTTTTTTTGTTTGCAAGCAGCAGATTACGCGCAGAAAAAAAGGATCTCAAGAAGATCCTTTGATCTTTTC
TACGGGGTCTGACGCTCAGTGGAACGAAAACTCACGTTAAGGGATTTTGGTCATGAGATTATCAAAAAGG
ATCTTCACCTAGATCCTTTTAAATTAAAAATGAAGTTTTAAATCAATCTAAAGTATATATGAGTAAACTT
GGTCTGACAGTTACCAATGCTTAATCAGTGAGGCACCTATCTCAGCGATCTGTCTATTTCGTTCATCCAT
AGTTGCCTGACTCCCCGTCGTGTAGATAACTACGATACGGGAGGGCTTACCATCTGGCCCCAGTGCTGCA
ATGATACCGCGAGACCCACGCTCACCGGCTCCAGATTTATCAGCAATAAACCAGCCAGCCGGAAGGGCCG
AGCGCAGAAGTGGTCCTGCAACTTTATCCGCCTCCATCCAGTCTATTAATTGTTGCCGGGAAGCTAGAGT
AAGTAGTTCGCCAGTTAATAGTTTGCGCAACGTTGTTGCCATTGCTACAGGCATCGTGGTGTCACGCTCG
TCGTTTGGTATGGCTTCATTCAGCTCCGGTTCCCAACGATCAAGGCGAGTTACATGATCCCCCATGTTGT
GCAAAAAAGCGGTTAGCTCCTTCGGTCCTCCGATCGTTGTCAGAAGTAAGTTGGCCGCAGTGTTATCACT
CATGGTTATGGCAGCACTGCATAATTCTCTTACTGTCATGCCATCCGTAAGATGCTTTTCTGTGACTGGT
GAGTACTCAACCAAGTCATTCTGAGAATAGTGTATGCGGCGACCGAGTTGCTCTTGCCCGGCGTCAATAC
GGGATAATACCGCGCCACATAGCAGAACTTTAAAAGTGCTCATCATTGGAAAACGTTCTTCGGGGCGAAA
ACTCTCAAGGATCTTACCGCTGTTGAGATCCAGTTCGATGTAACCCACTCGTGCACCCAACTGATCTTCA
GCATCTTTTACTTTCACCAGCGTTTCTGGGTGAGCAAAAACAGGAAGGCAAAATGCCGCAAAAAAGGGAA
TAAGGGCGACACGGAAATGTTGAATACTCATACTCTTCCTTTTTCAATATTATTGAAGCATTTATCAGGG
TTATTGTCTCATGAGCGGATACATATTTGAATGTATTTAGAAAAATAAACAAATAGGGGTTCCGCGCACA
TTTCCCCGAAAAGTGCCACCTGACGTC
Features (pLannotate 1.2.2; 31 found; start..end, strand, type, name):
     36..80      -  misc_feature   bom (fragment): basis of mobility region from pBR322
    235..614     +  enhancer       CMV enhancer: human cytomegalovirus immediate early enhancer
    615..814     +  promoter       CMV promoter: human cytomegalovirus (CMV) immediate early promoter
    832..1012    +  LTR            5' LTR (truncated): truncated 5' long terminal repeat (LTR) from HIV-1
   1059..1184    +  misc_feature   HIV-1 Ψ: packaging signal of human immunodeficiency virus type 1
   1168..1531    +  CDS            HIV-1 gag (fragment): gag protein from human immunodeficiency virus 1; gag
   1677..1910    +  misc_feature   RRE: The Rev response element (RRE) of HIV-1 allows for Rev-dependent mRNA export from the nucleus to the cytoplasm.
   2287..2388    +  CDS            Rev (fragment): human immunodeficiency virus 1 (HIV-1) Rev protein; rev; enhances nuclear export of unspliced and incompletely spliced viral mRNAs
   2601..2839    +  promoter       hsp70 promoter: Drosophila melanogaster hsp70Bb promoter
   2894..3727    +  CDS            dam: DMA_ECOLI - Experimental evidence at protein level: Swiss-Prot protein existence level 1. Methylates DNA within the sequence GATC and protects the DNA from cleavage by the restriction endonuclease MboI. Although it shares sequence specificity with a number of type II restriction endonucleases and methylases, it is thought to act in postreplication mismatch repair rather than as a part of a restriction modification system. May also play a role in DNA replication. From Escherichia coli (strain K12).
   3734..3775    +  CDS            V5 tag: epitope tag from simian virus 5
   3791..3815    +  protein_bind   attB1: mutant version of attB; recombination site for the Gateway® BP reaction BP Clonase™
   3830..5119    +  CDS            Elk4: ELK4_MOUSE - Also known as Sap1. Experimental evidence at transcript level: Swiss-Prot protein existence level 2. Involved in both transcriptional activation and repression. Interaction with SIRT7 leads to recruitment and stabilization of SIRT7 at promoters, followed by deacetylation of histone H3 at 'Lys-18' (H3K18Ac) and subsequent transcription repression. Forms a ternary complex with the serum response factor (SRF). Requires DNA-bound SRF for ternary complex formation and makes extensive DNA contacts to the 5'side of SRF, but does not bind DNA autonomously (By similarity). From Mus musculu
   5136..5160    -  protein_bind   attB2: mutant version of attB; recombination site for the Gateway® BP reaction BP Clonase™
   5163..5684    +  CDS            nef (fragment): NEF_HV1H2 - Experimental evidence at protein level: Swiss-Prot protein existence level 1. Extracellular Nef protein targets CD4(+) T-lymphocytes for apoptosis by interacting with CXCR4 surface receptors. From Human immunodeficiency virus type 1 group M subtype B (isolate HXB2) (HIV-1).
   5691..5871    +  LTR            5' LTR (truncated): truncated 5' long terminal repeat (LTR) from HIV-1
   5903..6127    +  polyA_signal   bGH poly(A) signal: bovine growth hormone polyadenylation signal
   6131..6152    +  promoter       SV40 promoter (fragment): SV40 enhancer and early promoter
   6173..6601    +  rep_origin     f1 ori (sequence partly withheld): f1 bacteriophage origin of replication; arrow indicates direction of (+) strand synthesis
   6615..6944    +  promoter       SV40 promoter: SV40 enhancer and early promoter
   6992..7039    +  promoter       EM7 promoter: synthetic bacterial promoter&nbsp
   7058..7432    +  CDS            BleoR: antibiotic-binding protein; Sh ble from Streptoalloteichus hindustanus; confers resistance to bleomycin, phleomycin, and Zeocin™
   7442..7567    +  CDS            ble (fragment): BLE_KLEPN - Experimental evidence at protein level: Swiss-Prot protein existence level 1. Binding protein with a strong affinity to the bleomycin family of antibiotics. Binds to CL990; an antimitotic-antibiotic compound. From Klebsiella pneumoniae.
   7562..7683    +  polyA_signal   SV40 poly(A) signal: SV40 polyadenylation signal
   7756..7772    -  protein_bind   lac operator: The lac repressor binds to the lac operator to inhibit transcription in E. coli. This inhibition can be relieved by adding lactose or isopropyl-β-D-thiogalactopyranoside (IPTG). lac repressor encoded by lacI
   7780..7810    -  promoter       lac promoter: promoter for the E. coli lac operon
   7825..7846    -  protein_bind   CAP binding site: CAP binding activates transcription in the presence of cAMP. E. coli catabolite activator protein
   7859..7951    -  CDS            lacI (fragment): lac repressor; lacI; The lac repressor binds to the lac operator to inhibit transcription in E. coli. This inhibition can be relieved by adding lactose or isopropyl-β-D-thiogalactopyranoside (IPTG).
   8134..8722    -  rep_origin     ori: high-copy-number ColE1/pMB1/pBR322/pUC origin of replication
   8893..9753    -  CDS            AmpR: β-lactamase; bla; confers resistance to ampicillin, carbenicillin, and related antibiotics
   9754..9858    -  promoter       AmpR promoter: bla
