[The description below was written by a language model from this plasmid's Addgene catalogue record and pLannotate feature annotations shown in this document.]
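Description:
pLgw EcoDam-V5-ELK4 is an HIV-1-based lentiviral vector for DamID profiling in mammalian cells, made by Gateway recombination into the pLgw EcoDam-V5-RFC1 destination backbone. It is maintained in E. coli on a high-copy ColE1/pUC-type origin with ampicillin resistance (AmpR under its own bla promoter), and it also carries an f1 origin. A bleomycin/Zeocin resistance gene driven by tandem SV40 and EM7 promoters, with an SV40 poly(A) signal, sits outside the LTR-flanked region, so it is part of the plasmid backbone rather than the packaged viral genome.

The viral transcript is produced from a CMV enhancer/promoter fused to a truncated 5' LTR. This is followed by the HIV-1 Ψ packaging signal, a gag fragment and the Rev response element, which support packaging and Rev-dependent nuclear export when helper functions are provided in trans. A second truncated LTR and a bGH poly(A) signal close the cassette. Within the genome, a Drosophila hsp70 promoter, catalogued as a heat shock minimal promoter, drives a fusion of E. coli DNA adenine methyltransferase (Dam), a V5 epitope tag and mouse Elk4 (also called Sap1). Elk4 is a transcription factor that forms ternary complexes with serum response factor. The Elk4 coding sequence is flanked by attB1 and attB2 sites left by the Gateway reaction, which places Dam-V5 at its N terminus.

In DamID, an uninduced heat shock promoter is normally relied on for very low, leaky expression of the fusion. Dam then methylates GATC sites mainly near the places where the tethered protein contacts chromatin. Mapping this methylation reveals the genomic targets of ELK4 without the need for antibodies.
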