Addgene plasmid #98606: pLgw EcoDam-V5-ELK4
Purpose: Mammalian DamID lentiviral vector for ELK4 with Dam-V5 using Gateway cloning
Depositing lab: Richard Harvey. Depositing organization: Victor Chang Cardiac Research Institute. Publication: NKX2-5 mutations causative for congenital heart disease retain functionality and are directed to hundreds of targets. Bouveret R, Waardenberg AJ, Schonrock N, Ramialison M, Doan T, de Jong D, Bondue A, Kaur G, Mohamed S, Fonoudi H, Chen CM, Wouters MA, Bhattacharya S, Plachta N, Dunwoodie SL, Chapman G, Blanpain C, Harvey RP. Elife. 2015 Jul 6;4. doi: 10.7554/eLife.06942. PubMed 26146939.
Backbone
  Vector backbone: pLgw EcoDam-V5-RFC1
  Backbone manufacturer: PMID 9733866
  Vector type: Mammalian Expression, Lentiviral ; DamID
Growth in bacteria
  Bacterial resistance: Ampicillin, 100 μg/mL
  Growth temperature: 37°C
  Growth strain: NEB Stable
  Copy number: High Copy
Gene/Insert
  Gene/Insert name: ELK4
  Species: M. musculus (mouse)
  Entrez Gene: Elk4 (a.k.a. 2310011G17Rik, A130026I01Rik, BB162516, SAP-1, Sap1)
  Promoter: Heat Shock Minimal Promoter
  Tag / fusion protein: Dam (DNA adenine methyltransferase) and V5 (N terminal on backbone)
  Cloning method: Gateway Cloning
Terms and licenses: Academic/Nonprofit Terms; Industry Terms: Not Available to Industry
How to cite: pLgw EcoDam-V5-ELK4 was a gift from Richard Harvey (Addgene plasmid # 98606 ; http://n2t.net/addgene:98606 ; RRID:Addgene_98606)
