>Addgene plasmid #98606 | pLgw EcoDam-V5-ELK4 | addgene partial sequence | sequence record 189392 | Addgene Partial NGS Result
GACATTGATTATTGACTAGTTATTAATAGTAATCAATTACGGGGTCATTAGTTCATAGCCCATATATGGA
GTTCCGCGTTACATAACTTACGGTAAATGGCCCGCCTGGCTGACCGCCCAACGACCCCCGCCCATTGACG
TCAATAATGACGTATGTTCCCATAGTAACGCCAATAGGGACTTTCCATTGACGTCAATGGGTGGAGTATT
TACGGTAAACTGCCCACTTGGCAGTACATCAAGTGTATCATATGCCAAGTACGCCCCCTATTGACGTCAA
TGACGGTAAATGGCCCGCCTGGCATTATGCCCAGTACATGACCTTATGGGACTTTCCTACTTGGCAGTAC
ATCTACGTATTAGTCATCGCTATTACCATGGTGATGCGGTTTTGGCAGTACATCAATGGGCGTGGATAGC
GGTTTGACTCACGGGGATTTCCAAGTCTCCACCCCATTGACGTCAATGGGAGTTTGTTTTGGCACCAAAA
TCAACGGGACTTTCCAAAATGTCGTAACAACTCCGCCCCATTGACGCAAATGGGCGGTAGGCGTGTACGG
TGGGAGGTCTATATAAGCAGCGCGTTTTGCCTGTACTGGGTCTCTCTGGTTAGACCAGATCTGAGCCTGG
GAGCTCTCTGGCTAACTAGGGAACCCACTGCTTAAGCCTCAATAAAGCTTGCCTTGAGTGCTTCAAGTAG
TGTGTGCCCGTCTGTTGTGTGACTCTGGTAACTAGAGATCCCTCAGACCCTTTTAGTCAGTGTGGAAAAT
CTCTAGCAGTGGCGCCCGAACAGGGACTTGAAAGCGAAAGGGAAACCAGAGGAGCTCTCTCGACGCAGGA
CTCGGCTTGCTGAAGCGCGCACGGCAAGAGGCGAGGGGCGGCGACTGGTGAGTACGCCAAAAATTTTGAC
TAGCGGAGGCTAGAAGGAGAGAGATGGGTGCGAGAGCGTCAGTATTAAGCGGGGGAGAATTAGATCGCGA
TGGGAAAAAATTCGGTTAAGGCCAGGGGGAAAGAAAAAATATAAATTAAAACATATAGTATGGGCAAGCA
GGGAGCTAGAACGATTCGCAGTTAATCCTGGCCTGTTAGAAACATCAGAAGGCTGTAGACAAATACTGGG
ACAGCTACAACCATCCCTTCAGACAGGATCAGAAGAACTTAGATCATTATATAATACAGTAGCAACCCTC
TATTGTGTGCATCAAAGGATAGAGATAAAAGACACCAAGGAAGCTTTAGACAAGATAGAGGAAGAGCAAA
ACAAAAGTAAGACCACCGCACAGCAAGCGGCCGCTGATCTTCAGACCTGGAGGAGGAGATATGAGGGACA
ATTGGAGAAGTGAATTATATAAATATAAAGTAGTAAAAATTGAACCATTAGGAGTAGCACCCACCAAGGC
AAAGAGAAGAGTGGTGCAGAGAGAAAAAAGAGCAGTGGGAATAGGAGCTTTGTTCCTTGGGTTCTTGGGA
GCAGCAGGAAGCACTATGGGCGCAGCGTCAATGACGCTGACGGTACAGGCCAGACAATTATTGTCTGGTA
TAGTGCAGCAGCAGAACAATTTGCTGAGGGCTATTGAGGCGCAACAGCATCTGTTGCAACTCACAGTCTG
GGGCATCAAGCAGCTCCAGGCAAGAATCCTGGCTGTGGAAAGATACCTAAAGGATCAACAGCTCCTGGGG
ATTTGGGGTTGCTCTGGAAAACTCATTTGCACCACTGCTGTGCCTTGGAATGCTAGTTGGAGTAATAAAT
CTCTGGAACAGATTTGGAATCACACGACCTGGATGGAGTGGGACAGAGAAATTAACAATTACACAAGCTT
AATACACTCCTTAATTGAAGAATCGCAAAACCAGCAAGAAAAGAATGAACAAGAATTATTGGAATTAGAT
AAATGGGCAAGTTTGTGGAATTGGTTTAACATAACAAATTGGCTGTGGTATATAAAATTATTCATAATGA
TAGTAGGAGGCTTGGTAGGTTTAAGAATAGTTTTTGCTGTACTTTCTATAGTGAATAGAGTTAGGCAGGG
ATATTCACCATTATCGTTTCAGACCCACCTCCCAACCCCGAGGGGACCCGACAGGCCCGAAGGAATAGAA
GAAGAAGGTGGAGAGAGAGACAGAGACAGATCCATTCGATTAGTGAACGGATCCCCCGGGCTGCAGGAAT
TCAGATCTCGGCCGCATATTAAGTGCATTGTTCTCGATACCGCTAAGTGCATTGTTCTCGTTAGCTCGAT
GGACAAGTGCATTGTTCTCTTGCTGAAAGCTCGATGGACAAGTGCATTGTTCTCTTGCTGAAAGCTCGAT
GGACAAGTGCATTGTTCTCTTGCTGAAAGCTCAGTACCCGGGAGTACCCTCGACCGCCGGAGTATAAATA
GAGGCGCTTCGTCTACGGAGCGACAATTCAATTCAAACAAGCAAAGTGAACACGTCGCTAAGCGAAAGCT
AAGCAAATAAACAAGCGCAGCTGAACAAGCTAAACAATCTGCAGTAAAGTGCAAGTTAAAGTGAATCAAT
TAAAAGTAACCAGCAACCAAGTAAATCAACTGCAACTACTGAAATCTGCCAAGAAGTAATTATTGAATAC
AAGAAGAGAACTCTGAATACTTTCAACAAGTTACCGAGAAAGAAGAACTCACACACAGCTAGCGCCACCA
TGAAGAAAAATCGCGCTTTTTTGAAGTGGGCAGGGGGCAAGTATCCCCTGCTTGATGATATTAAACGGCA
TTTGCCCAAGGGCGAATGTCTGGTTGAGCCTTTTGTAGGTGCCGGGTCGGTGTTTCTCAACACCGACTTT
TCTCGTTATATCCTTGCCGATATCAATAGCGACCTGATCAGTCTCTATAACATTGTGAAGATGCGTACTG
ATGAGTACGTACAGGCCGCACGCGAGCTGTTTGTTCCCGAAACAAATTGCGCCGAGGTTTACTATCAGTT
CCGCGAAGAGTTCAACAAAAGCCAGGATCCGTTCCGTCGGGCGGTACTGTTTTTATATTTGAACCGCTAC
GGTTACAACGGCCTGTGTCGTTACAATCTGCGCGGTGAGTTTAACGTGCCGTTCGGCCGCTACAAAAAAC
CCTATTTCCCGGAAGCAGAGTTGTATCACTTCGCTGAAAAAGCGCAGAATGCCTTTTTCTATTGTGAGTC
TTACGCCGATAGCATGGCGCGCGCAGATGATGCATCCGTCGTCTATTGCGATCCGCCTTATGCACCGCTG
TCTGCGACCGCCAACTTTACGGCGTATCACACAAACAGTTTTACGCTTGAACAACAAGCGCATCTGGCGG
AGATCGCCGAAGGTCTGGTTGAGCGCCATATTCCAGTGCTGATCTCCAATCACGATACGATGTTAACGCG
TGAGTGGTATCAGCGCGCAAAATTGCATGTCGTCAAAGTTCGACGCAGTATAAGCAGCAACGGCGGCACA
CGTAAAAAGGTGGACGAACTGCTGGCTTTGTACAAACCAGGAGTCGTTTCACCCGCGAAAAAAACCGGTG
GTAAGCCTATCCCTAACCCTCTCCTCGGTCTCGATTCTACGATCGATTTCGATCAAACAAGTTTGTACAA
AAAAGCAGGCTCCGAATTCGCCCTTATGGACAGTGCCATCACTCTGTGGCAGTTCCTTCTCCAGCTCCTG
CAGGAGCCTCAGAATGAGCACATGATCTGCTGGACATCTAACAATGGGGAGTTCAAGCTTCTGCAGGCGG
AGGAGGTGGCTCGTCTTTGGGGGATTCGCAAGAACAAGCCTAATATGAATTATGATAAACTCAGCCGAGC
CCTGCGATACTACTACGTAAAGAACATCATTAAAAAAGTGAATGGTCAGAAGTTTGTGTACAAGTTTGTC
TCCTATCCAGAGATTTTGAAAATGGACCCACTGACGGTAGGCAGGATTGAGGGAGACTGTGAAGCTTTAA
ATTCCATTGAAACCAGCAGTTCCAAAGATGTTGAGTATGGAGGAAAGGAGAGGCCACCTCAGCCTGGAGC
CAAGACCTCTAGTCGCAATGACTACATACACTCTGGTTTGTATTCTTCATTTACTCTTAACTCTCTGAAC
ACCTCCAATAAGAAGCTTTTCAAGTCAATAAAGATAGAGAATCCAGCGGAAAAACTAGCAGAGAAGAAAG
CCCAGGAGCCAACACCGTCCGTCATCAAATTTGTGACAACGCCTGCCAAAAAGCCGCCCATCGAGCCTGT
CGCTGCTGCCTTTGCAACGAGCCCTAGTCTTTCTCCATCTTCTGAAGAAACTATCCAAGCTTTGGAGACA
TTAGTCTCTCCCACACTACCTTCCCTGGAAACCCCAGCCTCCATATCCATTCTGGCTACCACCTTTAACC
CCACTCCTCCGGTTCCATCCACACCCCTTCCTCTAAAGGAGCCTCCCAGGACACCTTCTCCACCACTGAG
TTCTAACCCAGACATTGACACAGACATTGAGTCAGTGGCTTCTCAGCCAATGGAACTTCCAGAGAACTTA
TCACTGGAGCCTAAAAATGAGGATTCAGCTTTGCCAGAAAAGGACAAAACAAATAACTCATCAAGATCTA
AGAAGCCCAAAGGGTTAGAACTGACACCCGCCCTTGTGGTCACAGGCAGTGACCCCAGCCCCTTGGGGAT
CCTAAGCCCATCTCTCCCGACAGCGTCTCTTACACCAGCACTCTTTTCACAGACTCCCATCTTGCTGACT
CCGAGCCCCTTGCTCTCCAGCATCCACTTTTGGAGCACTCTCAGCCCGTTTGCTCCCTTGAGCCCAGCCA
GACTGCAAGGTGCTAATACGCTTTTCCAGTTTCCCTCTGTACTCAACAGTCATGGCCCGTTCACTCTGTC
AGGCCTGGACGGACCTTCCACTCCGGGCCCATTTTCTCCAGACCTGCAGAAGACATAAAAGGGCGAATTC
GACCCAGCTTTCTTGTACAAAGTGGTTCGATCGAACCGCGGTCTAGACTCGAGACCTAGAAAAACATGGA
GCAATCACAAGTAGCAATACAGCAGCTACCAATGCTGATTGTGCCTGGCTAGAAGCACAAGAGGAGGAGG
AGGTGGGTTTTCCAGTCACACCTCAGGTACCTTTAAGACCAATGACTTACAAGGCAGCTGTAGATCTTAG
CCACTTTTTAAAAGAAAAGGGGGGACTGGAAGGGCTAATTCACTCCCAACGAAGACAAGATATCCTTGAT
CTGTGGATCTACCACACACAAGGCTACTTCCCTGATTGGCAGAACTACACACCAGGGCCAGGGATCAGAT
ATCCACTGACCTTTGGATGGTGCTACAAGCTAGTACCAGTTGAGCAAGAGAAGGTAGAAGAAGCCAATGA
AGGAGAGAACACCCGCTTGTTACACCCTGTGAGCCTGCATGGGATGGATGACCCGGAGAGAGAAGTATTA
GAGTGGAGGTTTGACAGCCGCCTAGCATTTCATCACATGGCCCGAGAGCTGCATCCGGACTGTACTGGGT
CTCTCTGGTTAGACCAGATCTGAGCCTGGGAGCTCTCTGGCTAACTAGGGAACCCACTGCTTAAGCCTCA
ATAAAGCTTGCCTTGAGTGCTTCAAGTAGTGTGTGCCCGTCTGTTGTGTGACTCTGGTAACTAGAGATCC
CTCAGACCCTTTTAGTCAGTGTGGAAAATCTCTAGCAGGGCCCGTTTAAACCCGCTGATCAGCCTCGACT
GTGCCTTCTAGTTGCCAGCCATCTGTTGTTTGCCCCTCCCCCGTGCCTTCCTTGACCCTGGAAGGTGCCA
CTCCCACTGTCCTTTCCTAATAAAATGAGGAAATTGCATCGCATTGTCTGAGTAGGTGTCATTCTATTCT
GGGGGGTGGGGTGGGGCAGGACAGCAAGGGGGAGGATTGGGAAGACAATAGCAGGCATGCTGGGGATGCG
GTGGGCTCTATGGCTTCTGAGGCGGAAAGAACCAGCTGGGGCTCTAGGGGGTATCCCC
[124 nt withheld, positions 5939-6062]
C
[91 nt withheld, positions 6064-6154]
A
[49 nt withheld, positions 6156-6204]
CCTTTGACGTTGGAGTCCACGTTCTTT
[37 nt withheld, positions 6232-6268]
ACCCTATCTCGGTCTATTCTTTTGATTTATAAGGGATTTTGCCGATTTCGGCCTATTGGTTAAAAAATGA
GCTGATTTAACAAAAATTTAACGCGAATTAATTCTGTGGAATGTGTGTCAGTTAGGGTGTGGAAAGTCCC
CAGGCTCCCCAGCAGGCAGAAGTATGCAAAGCATGCATCTCAATTAGTCAGCAACCAGGTGTGGAAAGTC
CCCAGGCTCCCCAGCAGGCAGAAGTATGCAAAGCATGCATCTCAATTAGTCAGCAACCATAGTCCCGCCC
CTAACTCCGCCCATCCCGCCCCTAACTCCGCCCAGTTCCGCCCATTCTCCGCCCCATGGCTGACTAATTT
TTTTTATTTATGCAGAGGCCGAGGCCGCCTCTGCCTCTGAGCTATTCCAGAAGTAGTGAGGAGGCTTTTT
TGGAGGCCTAGGCTTTTGCAAAAAGCTCCCGGGAGCTTGTATATCCATTTTCGGATCTGATCAGCACGTG
TTGACAATTAATCATCGGCATAGTATATCGGCATAGTATAATACGACAAGGTGAGGAACTAAACCATGGC
CAAGTTGACCAGTGCCGTTCCGGTGCTCACCGCGCGCGACGTCGCCGGAGCGGTCGAGTTCTGGACCGAC
CGGCTCGGGTTCTCCCGGGACTTCGTGGAGGACGACTTCGCCGGTGTGGTCCGGGACGACGTGACCCTGT
TCATCAGCGCGGTCCAGGACCAGGTGGTGCCGGACAACACCCTGGCCTGGGTGTGGGTGCGCGGCCTGGA
CGAGCTGTACGCCGAGTGGTCGGAGGTCGTGTCCACGAACTTCCGGGACGCCTCCGGGCCGGCCATGACC
GAGATCGGCGAGCAGCCGTGGGGGCGGGAGTTCGCCCTGCGCGACCCGGCCGGCAACTGCGTGCACTTCG
TGGCCGAGGAGCAGGACTGACACGTGCTACGAGATTTCGATTCCACCGCCGCCTTCTATGAAAGGTTGGG
CTTCGGAATCGTTTTCCGGGACGCCGGCTGGATGATCCTCCAGCGCGGGGATCTCATGCTGGAGTTCTTC
GCCCACCCCAACTTGTTTATTGCAGCTTATAATGGTTACAAATAAAGCAATAGCATCACAAATTTCACAA
ATAAAGCATTTTTTTCACTGCATTCTAGTTGTGGTTTGTCCAAACTCATCAATGTATCTTATCATGTCTG
TATACCGTCGACCTCTAGCTAGAGCTTGGCGTAATCATGGTCATAGCTGTTTCCTGTGTGAAATTGTTAT
CCGCTCACAATTCCACACAACATACGAGCCGGAAGCATAAAGTGTAAAGCCTGGGGTGCCTAATGAGTGA
GCTAACTCACATTAATTGCGTTGCGCTCACTGCCCGCTTTCCAGTCGGGAAACCTGTCGTGCCAGCTGCA
TTAATGAATCGGCCAACGCGCGGGGAGAGGCGGTTTGCGTATTGGGCGCTCTTCCGCTTCCTCGCTCACT
GACTCGCTGCGCTCGGTCGTTCGGCTGCGGCGAGCGGTATCAGCTCACTCAAAGGCGGTAATACGGTTAT
CCACAGAATCAGGGGATAACGCAGGAAAGAACATGTGAGCAAAAGGCCAGCAAAAGGCCAGGAACCGTAA
AAAGGCCGCGTTGCTGGCGTTTTTCCATAGGCTCCGCCCCCCTGACGAGCATCACAAAAATCGACGCTCA
AGTCAGAGGTGGCGAAACCCGACAGGACTATAAAGATACCAGGCGTTTCCCCCTGGAAGCTCCCTCGTGC
GCTCTCCTGTTCCGACCCTGCCGCTTACCGGATACCTGTCCGCCTTTCTCCCTTCGGGAAGCGTGGCGCT
TTCTCATAGCTCACGCTGTAGGTATCTCAGTTCGGTGTAGGTCGTTCGCTCCAAGCTGGGCTGTGTGCAC
GAACCCCCCGTTCAGCCCGACCGCTGCGCCTTATCCGGTAACTATCGTCTTGAGTCCAACCCGGTAAGAC
ACGACTTATCGCCACTGGCAGCAGCCACTGGTAACAGGATTAGCAGAGCGAGGTATGTAGGCGGTGCTAC
AGAGTTCTTGAAGTGGTGGCCTAACTACGGCTACACTAGAAGAACAGTATTTGGTATCTGCGCTCTGCTG
AAGCCAGTTACCTTCGGAAAAAGAGTTGGTAGCTCTTGATCCGGCAAACAAACCACCGCTGGTAGCGGTG
GTTTTTTTGTTTGCAAGCAGCAGATTACGCGCAGAAAAAAAGGATCTCAAGAAGATCCTTTGATCTTTTC
TACGGGGTCTGACGCTCAGTGGAACGAAAACTCACGTTAAGGGATTTTGGTCATGAGATTATCAAAAAGG
ATCTTCACCTAGATCCTTTTAAATTAAAAATGAAGTTTTAAATCAATCTAAAGTATATATGAGTAAACTT
GGTCTGACAGTTACCAATGCTTAATCAGTGAGGCACCTATCTCAGCGATCTGTCTATTTCGTTCATCCAT
AGTTGCCTGACTCCCCGTCGTGTAGATAACTACGATACGGGAGGGCTTACCATCTGGCCCCAGTGCTGCA
ATGATACCGCGAGACCCACGCTCACCGGCTCCAGATTTATCAGCAATAAACCAGCCAGCCGGAAGGGCCG
AGCGCAGAAGTGGTCCTGCAACTTTATCCGCCTCCATCCAGTCTATTAATTGTTGCCGGGAAGCTAGAGT
AAGTAGTTCGCCAGTTAATAGTTTGCGCAACGTTGTTGCCATTGCTACAGGCATCGTGGTGTCACGCTCG
TCGTTTGGTATGGCTTCATTCAGCTCCGGTTCCCAACGATCAAGGCGAGTTACATGATCCCCCATGTTGT
GCAAAAAAGCGGTTAGCTCCTTCGGTCCTCCGATCGTTGTCAGAAGTAAGTTGGCCGCAGTGTTATCACT
CATGGTTATGGCAGCACTGCATAATTCTCTTACTGTCATGCCATCCGTAAGATGCTTTTCTGTGACTGGT
GAGTACTCAACCAAGTCATTCTGAGAATAGTGTATGCGGCGACCGAGTTGCTCTTGCCCGGCGTCAATAC
GGGATAATACCGCGCCACATAGCAGAACTTTAAAAGTGCTCATCATTGGAAAACGTTCTTCGGGGCGAAA
ACTCTCAAGGATCTTACCGCTGTTGAGATCCAGTTCGATGTAACCCACTCGTGCACCCAACTGATCTTCA
GCATCTTTTACTTTCACCAGCGTTTCTGGGTGAGCAAAAACAGGAAGGCAAAATGCCGCAAAAAAGGGAA
TAAGGGCGACACGGAAATGTTGAATACTCATACTCTTCCTTTTTCAATATTATTGAAGCATTTATCAGGG
TTATTGTCTCATGAGCGGATACATATTTGAATGTATTTAGAAAAATAAACAAATAGGGGTTCCGCG
